>Addgene plasmid #48955 | pCheck2 Dest (R1-R2) #BGV129 | depositor partial sequence | sequence record 71780 | Full sequence
AGATCTGCGCAGCACCATGGCCTGAAATAACCTCTGAAAGAGGAACTTGGTTAGGTACCTTCTGAGGCGG
AAAGAACCAGCTGTGGAATGTGTGTCAGTTAGGGTGTGGAAAGTCCCCAGGCTCCCCAGCAGGCAGAAGT
ATGCAAAGCATGCATCTCAATTAGTCAGCAACCAGGTGTGGAAAGTCCCCAGGCTCCCCAGCAGGCAGAA
GTATGCAAAGCATGCATCTCAATTAGTCAGCAACCATAGTCCCGCCCCTAACTCCGCCCATCCCGCCCCT
AACTCCGCCCAGTTCCGCCCATTCTCCGCCCCATGGCTGACTAATTTTTTTTATTTATGCAGAGGCCGAG
GCCGCCTCGGCCTCTGAGCTATTCCAGAAGTAGTGAGGAGGCTTTTTTGGAGGCCTAGGCTTTTGCAAAA
AGCTTGATTCTTCTGACACAACAGTCTCGAACTTAAGCTGCAGAAGTTGGTCGTGAGGCACTGGGCAGGT
AAGTATCAAGGTTACAAGACAGGTTTAAGGAGACCAATAGAAACTGGGCTTGTCGAGACAGAGAAGACTC
TTGCGTTTCTGATAGGCACCTATTGGTCTTACTGACATCCACTTTGCCTTTCTCTCCACAGGTGTCCACT
CCCAGTTCAATTACAGCTCTTAAGGCTAGAGTACTTAATACGACTCACTATAGGCTAGCCACCATGGCTT
CCAAGGTGTACGACCCCGAGCAACGCAAACGCATGATCACTGGGCCTCAGTGGTGGGCTCGCTGCAAGCA
AATGAACGTGCTGGACTCCTTCATCAACTACTATGATTCCGAGAAGCACGCCGAGAACGCCGTGATTTTT
CTGCATGGTAACGCTGCCTCCAGCTACCTGTGGAGGCACGTCGTGCCTCACATCGAGCCCGTGGCTAGAT
GCATCATCCCTGATCTGATCGGAATGGGTAAGTCCGGCAAGAGCGGGAATGGCTCATATCGCCTCCTGGA
TCACTACAAGTACCTCACCGCTTGGTTCGAGCTGCTGAACCTTCCAAAGAAAATCATCTTTGTGGGCCAC
GACTGGGGGGCTTGTCTGGCCTTTCACTACTCCTACGAGCACCAAGACAAGATCAAGGCCATCGTCCATG
CTGAGAGTGTCGTGGACGTGATCGAGTCCTGGGACGAGTGGCCTGACATCGAGGAGGATATCGCCCTGAT
CAAGAGCGAAGAGGGCGAGAAAATGGTGCTTGAGAATAACTTCTTCGTCGAGACCATGCTCCCAAGCAAG
ATCATGCGGAAACTGGAGCCTGAGGAGTTCGCTGCCTACCTGGAGCCATTCAAGGAGAAGGGCGAGGTTA
GACGGCCTACCCTCTCCTGGCCTCGCGAGATCCCTCTCGTTAAGGGAGGCAAGCCCGACGTCGTCCAGAT
TGTCCGCAACTACAACGCCTACCTTCGGGCCAGCGACGATCTGCCTAAGATGTTCATCGAGTCCGACCCT
GGGTTCTTTTCCAACGCTATTGTCGAGGGAGCTAAGAAGTTCCCTAACACCGAGTTCGTGAAGGTGAAGG
GCCTCCACTTCAGCCAGGAGGACGCTCCAGATGAAATGGGTAAGTACATCAAGAGCTTCGTGGAGCGCGT
GCTGAAGAACGAGCAGTAATTCTAGGCGATCGCTCGAGACAAGTTTGTACAAAAAAGCTGAACGAGAAAC
GTAAAATGATATAAATATCAATATATTAAATTAGATTTTGCATAAAAAACAGACTACATAATACTGTAAA
ACACAACATATCCAGTCACTATGGCGGCCGGCCGCATTAGGCACCCCAGGCTTTACACTTTATGCTTCCG
GCTCGTATAATGTGTGGATTTTGAGTTAGGATCCGTCGAGATTTTCAGGAGCTAAGGAAGCTAAAATGGA
GAAAAAAATCACTGGATATACCACCGTTGATATATCCCAATGGCATCGTAAAGAACATTTTGAGGCATTT
CAGTCAGTTGCTCAATGTACCTATAACCAGACCGTTCAGCTGGATATTACGGCCTTTTTAAAGACCGTAA
AGAAAAATAAGCACAAGTTTTATCCGGCCTTTATTCACATTCTTGCCCGCCTGATGAATGCTCATCCGGA
ATTCCGTATGGCAATGAAAGACGGTGAGCTGGTGATATGGGATAGTGTTCACCCTTGTTACACCGTTTTC
CATGAGCAAACTGAAACGTTTTCATCGCTCTGGAGTGAATACCACGACGATTTCCGGCAGTTTCTACACA
TATATTCGCAAGATGTGGCGTGTTACGGTGAAAACCTGGCCTATTTCCCTAAAGGGTTTATTGAGAATAT
GTTTTTCGTCTCAGCCAATCCCTGGGTGAGTTTCACCAGTTTTGATTTAAACGTGGCCAATATGGACAAC
TTCTTCGCCCCCGTTTTCACCATGGGCAAATATTATACGCAAGGCGACAAGGTGCTGATGCCGCTGGCGA
TTCAGGTTCATCATGCCGTTTGTGATGGCTTCCATGTCGGCAGAATGCTTAATGAATTACAACAGTACTG
CGATGAGTGGCAGGCGGGGCGTAATCTAGAGGATCCGGCTTACTAAAAGCCAGATAACAGTATGCGTATT
TGCGCGCTGATTTTTGCGGTATAAGAATATATACTGATATGTATACCCGAAGTATGTCAAAAAGAGGTAT
GCTATGAAGCAGCGTATTACAGTGACAGTTGACAGCGACAGCTATCAGTTGCTCAAGGCATATATGATGT
CAATATCTCCGGTCTGGTAAGCACAACCATGCAGAATGAAGCCCGTCGTCTGCGTGCCGAACGCTGGAAA
GCAGAAAATCAGGAAGGGATGGCTGAGGTCGCCCGGTTTATTGAAATGAACGGCTCTTTTGCTGACGAGA
ACAGGGGCTGGTGAAATGCAGTTTAAGGTTTACACCTATAAAAGAGAGAGCCGTTATCGTCTGTTTGTGG
ATGTACAGAGTGATATTATTGACACGCCCGGGCGACGGATGGTGATCCCCCTGGCCAGTGCACGTCTGCT
GTCAGATAAAGTCTCCCGTGAACTTTACCCGGTGGTGCATATCGGGGATGAAAGCTGGCGCATGATGACC
ACCGATATGGCCAGTGTGCCGGTCTCCGTTATCGGGGAAGAAGTGGCTGATCTCAGCCACCGCGAAAATG
ACATCAAAAACGCCATTAACCTGATGTTCTGGGGAATATAAATGTCAGGCTCCCTTATACACAGCCAGTC
TGCAGGTCGACCATAGTGACTGGATATGTTGTGTTTTACAGTATTATGTAGTCTGTTTTTTATGCAAAAT
CTAATTTAATATATTGATATTTATATCATTTTACGTTTCTCGTTCAGCTTTCTTGTACAAAGTGGTGCGG
CCGCTGGCCGCAATAAAATATCTTTATTTTCATTACATCTGTGTGTTGGTTTTTTGTGTGAGGATCTAAA
TGAGTCTTCGGACCTCGCGGGGGCCGCTTAAGCGGTGGTTAGGGTTTGTCTGACGCGGGGGGAGGGGGAA
GGAACGAAACACTCTCATTCGGAGGCGGCTCGGGGTTTGGTCTTGGTGGCCACGGGCACGCAGAAGAGCG
CCGCGATCCTCTTAAGCACCCCCCCGCCCTCCGTGGAGGCGGGGGTTTGGTCGGCGGGTGGTAACTGGCG
GGCCGCTGACTCGGGCGGGTCGCGCGCCCCAGAGTGTGACCTTTTCGGTCTGCTCGCAGACCCCCGGGCG
GCGCCGCCGCGGCGGCGACGGGCTCGCTGGGTCCTAGGCTCCATGGGGACCGTATACGTGGACAGGCTCT
GGAGCATCCGCACGACTGCGGTGATATTACCGGAGACCTTCTGCGGGACGAGCCGGGTCACGCGGCTGAC
GCGGAGCGTCCGTTGGGCGACAAACACCAGGACGGGGCACAGGTACACTATCTTGTCACCCGGAGGCGCG
AGGGACTGCAGGAGCTTCAGGGAGTGGCGCAGCTGCTTCATCCCCGTGGCCCGTTGCTCGCGTTTGCTGG
CGGTGTCCCCGGAAGAAATATATTTGCATGTCTTTAGTTCTATGATGACACAAACCCCGCCCAGCGTCTT
GTCATTGGCGAATTCGAACACGCAGATGCAGTCGGGGCGGCGCGGTCCCAGGTCCACTTCGCATATTAAG
GTGACGCGTGTGGCCTCGAACACCGAGCGACCCTGCAGCGACCCGCTTAAAAGCTTGGCATTCCGGTACT
GTTGGTAAAGCCACCATGGCCGATGCTAAGAACATTAAGAAGGGCCCTGCTCCCTTCTACCCTCTGGAGG
ATGGCACCGCTGGCGAGCAGCTGCACAAGGCCATGAAGAGGTATGCCCTGGTGCCTGGCACCATTGCCTT
CACCGATGCCCACATTGAGGTGGACATCACCTATGCCGAGTACTTCGAGATGTCTGTGCGCCTGGCCGAG
GCCATGAAGAGGTACGGCCTGAACACCAACCACCGCATCGTGGTGTGCTCTGAGAACTCTCTGCAGTTCT
TCATGCCAGTGCTGGGCGCCCTGTTCATCGGAGTGGCCGTGGCCCCTGCTAACGACATTTACAACGAGCG
CGAGCTGCTGAACAGCATGGGCATTTCTCAGCCTACCGTGGTGTTCGTGTCTAAGAAGGGCCTGCAGAAG
ATCCTGAACGTGCAGAAGAAGCTGCCTATCATCCAGAAGATCATCATCATGGACTCTAAGACCGACTACC
AGGGCTTCCAGAGCATGTACACATTCGTGACATCTCATCTGCCTCCTGGCTTCAACGAGTACGACTTCGT
GCCAGAGTCTTTCGACAGGGACAAAACCATTGCCCTGATCATGAACAGCTCTGGGTCTACCGGCCTGCCT
AAGGGCGTGGCCCTGCCTCATCGCACCGCCTGTGTGCGCTTCTCTCACGCCCGCGACCCTATTTTCGGCA
ACCAGATCATCCCCGACACCGCTATTCTGAGCGTGGTGCCATTCCACCACGGCTTCGGCATGTTCACCAC
CCTGGGCTACCTGATTTGCGGCTTTCGGGTGGTGCTGATGTACCGCTTCGAGGAGGAGCTGTTCCTGCGC
AGCCTGCAAGACTACAAAATTCAGTCTGCCCTGCTGGTGCCAACCCTGTTCAGCTTCTTCGCTAAGAGCA
CCCTGATCGACAAGTACGACCTGTCTAACCTGCACGAGATTGCCTCTGGCGGCGCCCCACTGTCTAAGGA
GGTGGGCGAAGCCGTGGCCAAGCGCTTTCATCTGCCAGGCATCCGCCAGGGCTACGGCCTGACCGAGACA
ACCAGCGCCATTCTGATTACCCCAGAGGGCGACGACAAGCCTGGCGCCGTGGGCAAGGTGGTGCCATTCT
TCGAGGCCAAGGTGGTGGACCTGGACACCGGCAAGACCCTGGGAGTGAACCAGCGCGGCGAGCTGTGTGT
GCGCGGCCCTATGATTATGTCCGGCTACGTGAATAACCCTGAGGCCACAAACGCCCTGATCGACAAGGAC
GGCTGGCTGCACTCTGGCGACATTGCCTACTGGGACGAGGACGAGCACTTCTTCATCGTGGACCGCCTGA
AGTCTCTGATCAAGTACAAGGGCTACCAGGTGGCCCCAGCCGAGCTGGAGTCTATCCTGCTGCAGCACCC
TAACATTTTCGACGCCGGAGTGGCCGGCCTGCCCGACGACGATGCCGGCGAGCTGCCTGCCGCCGTCGTC
GTGCTGGAACACGGCAAGACCATGACCGAGAAGGAGATCGTGGACTATGTGGCCAGCCAGGTGACAACCG
CCAAGAAGCTGCGCGGCGGAGTGGTGTTCGTGGACGAGGTGCCCAAGGGCCTGACCGGCAAGCTGGACGC
CCGCAAGATCCGCGAGATCCTGATCAAGGCTAAGAAAGGCGGCAAGATCGCCGTGTAATAATTCTAGAGT
CGGGGCGGCCGGCCGCTTCGAGCAGACATGATAAGATACATTGATGAGTTTGGACAAACCACAACTAGAA
TGCAGTGAAAAAAATGCTTTATTTGTGAAATTTGTGATGCTATTGCTTTATTTGTAACCATTATAAGCTG
CAATAAACAAGTTAACAACAACAATTGCATTCATTTTATGTTTCAGGTTCAGGGGGAGGTGTGGGAGGTT
TTTTAAAGCAAGTAAAACCTCTACAAATGTGGTAAAATCGATAAGGATCCAGGTGGCACTTTTCGGGGAA
ATGTGCGCGGAACCCCTATTTGTTTATTTTTCTAAATACATTCAAATATGTATCCGCTCATGAGACAATA
ACCCTGATAAATGCTTCAATAATATTGAAAAAGGAAGAGTATGAGTATTCAACATTTCCGTGTCGCCCTT
ATTCCCTTTTTTGCGGCATTTTGCCTTCCTGTTTTTGCTCACCCAGAAACGCTGGTGAAAGTAAAAGATG
CTGAAGATCAGTTGGGTGCACGAGTGGGTTACATCGAACTGGATCTCAACAGCGGTAAGATCCTTGAGAG
TTTTCGCCCCGAAGAACGTTTTCCAATGATGAGCACTTTTAAAGTTCTGCTATGTGGCGCGGTATTATCC
CGTATTGACGCCGGGCAAGAGCAACTCGGTCGCCGCATACACTATTCTCAGAATGACTTGGTTGAGTACT
CACCAGTCACAGAAAAGCATCTTACGGATGGCATGACAGTAAGAGAATTATGCAGTGCTGCCATAACCAT
GAGTGATAACACTGCGGCCAACTTACTTCTGACAACGATCGGAGGACCGAAGGAGCTAACCGCTTTTTTG
CACAACATGGGGGATCATGTAACTCGCCTTGATCGTTGGGAACCGGAGCTGAATGAAGCCATACCAAACG
ACGAGCGTGACACCACGATGCCTGTAGCAATGGCAACAACGTTGCGCAAACTATTAACTGGCGAACTACT
TACTCTAGCTTCCCGGCAACAATTAATAGACTGGATGGAGGCGGATAAAGTTGCAGGACCACTTCTGCGC
TCGGCCCTTCCGGCTGGCTGGTTTATTGCTGATAAATCTGGAGCCGGTGAGCGTGGGTCTCGCGGTATCA
TTGCAGCACTGGGGCCAGATGGTAAGCCCTCCCGTATCGTAGTTATCTACACGACGGGGAGTCAGGCAAC
TATGGATGAACGAAATAGACAGATCGCTGAGATAGGTGCCTCACTGATTAAGCATTGGTAACTGTCAGAC
CAAGTTTACTCATATATACTTTAGATTGATTTAAAACTTCATTTTTAATTTAAAAGGATCTAGGTGAAGA
TCCTTTTTGATAATCTCATGACCAAAATCCCTTAACGTGAGTTTTCGTTCCACTGAGCGTCAGACCCCGT
AGAAAAGATCAAAGGATCTTCTTGAGATCCTTTTTTTCTGCGCGTAATCTGCTGCTTGCAAACAAAAAAA
CCACCGCTACCAGCGGTGGTTTGTTTGCCGGATCAAGAGCTACCAACTCTTTTTCCGAAGGTAACTGGCT
TCAGCAGAGCGCAGATACCAAATACTGTTCTTCTAGTGTAGCCGTAGTTAGGCCACCACTTCAAGAACTC
TGTAGCACCGCCTACATACCTCGCTCTGCTAATCCTGTTACCAGTGGCTGCTGCCAGTGGCGATAAGTCG
TGTCTTACCGGGTTGGACTCAAGACGATAGTTACCGGATAAGGCGCAGCGGTCGGGCTGAACGGGGGGTT
CGTGCACACAGCCCAGCTTGGAGCGAACGACCTACACCGAACTGAGATACCTACAGCGTGAGCTATGAGA
AAGCGCCACGCTTCCCGAAGGGAGAAAGGCGGACAGGTATCCGGTAAGCGGCAGGGTCGGAACAGGAGAG
CGCACGAGGGAGCTTCCAGGGGGAAACGCCTGGTATCTTTATAGTCCTGTCGGGTTTCGCCACCTCTGAC
TTGAGCGTCGATTTTTGTGATGCTCGTCAGGGGGGCGGAGCCTATGGAAAAACGCCAGCAACGCGGCCTT
TTTACGGTTCCTGGCCTTTTGCTGGCCTTTTGCTCACATGGCTCGAC
