>Addgene plasmid #48955 | pCheck2 Dest (R1-R2) #BGV129 | addgene partial sequence | sequence record 72794 | psiCHECK2-F 5'-GTCCGCAACTACAACGCCTACCTT-3'
GTTCATCGAGTCCGACCCTGGGTTCTTTTCCAACGCTATTGTCGAGGGAGCTAAGAAGTTCCCTAACACC
GAGTTCGTGAAGGTGAAGGGCCTCCACTTCAGCCAGGAGGACGCTCCAGATGAAATGGGTAAGTACATCA
AGAGCTTCGTGGAGCGCGTGCTGAAGAACGAGCAGTAATTCTAGGCGATCGCTCGAGACAAGTTTGTACA
AAAAAGCTGAACGAGAAACGTAAAATGATATAAATATCAATATATTAAATTAGATTTTGCATAAAAAACA
GACTACATAATACTGTAAAACACAACATATCCAGTCACTATGGCGGCCGGCCGCATTAGGCACCCCAGGC
TTTACACTTTATGCTTCCGGCTCGTATAATGTGTGGATTTTGAGTTAGGATCCGTCGAGATTTTCAGGAG
CTAAGGAAGCTAAAATGGAGAAAAAAATCACTGGATATACCACCGTTGATATATCCCAATGGCATCGTAA
AGAACATTTTGAGGCATTTCAGTCAGTTGCTCAATGTACCTATAACCAGACCGTTCAGCTGGATATTACG
GCCTTTTTAAAGACCGTAAAGAAAAATAAGCACAAGTTTTATCCGGCCTTTATTCACATTCTTGCCCGCC
TGATGAATGCTCATCCGGAATTCCGTATGGCAATGAAAGACGGTGAGCTGGTGATATGGGATAGTGTTCA
CCCTTGTTACACCGTTTTCCATGAGCAAACTGAAACGTTTTCATCGCTCTGGAGTGAATACCACGACGAT
TTCCGGCAGTTTCTACACATATATTCGCAAGATGTGGCGTGTTACGGTGAAAACCTGGCCTATTTCCCTA
AAGGGTTTATTGAGAATATGTTT
