>Addgene plasmid #48955 | pCheck2 Dest (R1-R2) #BGV129 | addgene partial sequence | sequence record 74210 | ccdb-rev 5'-ATATGCACCACCGGGTAAAG-3'
CTGGCCAGGGGGATCACCATCCGTCGCCCGGGCGTGTCAATAATATCACTCTGTACATCCACAAACAGAC
GATAACGGCTCTCTCTTTTATAGGTGTAAACCTTAAACTGCATTTCACCAGCCCCTGTTCTCGTCAGCAA
AAGAGCCGTTCATTTCAATAAACCGGGCGACCTCAGCCATCCCTTCCTGATTTTCTGCTTTCCAGCGTTC
GGCACGCAGACGACGGGCTTCATTCTGCATGGTTGTGCTTACCAGACCGGAGATATTGACATCATATATG
CCTTGAGCAACTGATAGCTGTCGCTGTCAACTGTCACTGTAATACGCTGCTTCATAGCATACCTCTTTTT
GACATACTTCGGGTATACATATCAGTATATATTCTTATACCGCAAAAATCAGCGCGCAAATACGCATACT
GTTATCTGGCTTTTAGTAAGCCGGATCCTCTAGATTACGCCCCGCCTGCCACTCATCGCAGTACTGTTGT
AATTCATTAAGCATTCTGCCGACATGGAAGCCATCACAAACGGCATGATGAACCTGAATCGCCAGCGGCA
TCAGCACCTTGTCGCCTTGCGTATAATATTTGCCCATGGTGAAAACGGGGGCGAAGAAGTTGTCCATATT
GGCCACGTTTAAATCAAAACTGGTGAAACTCACCCAGGGATTGGCTGAGACGAAAAACATATTCTCAATA
AACCCTTTAGGGAAATAGGCCAGGTTTTCACCGTAACACGCCACATCTTGCGAATATATGTGTAGAAACT
GCCGGAAATCGTCGTGGTATTCACTCCAGAGCGATGAAAACGTTTCAGTTTGCTCATGGAAAACGGTGTA
ACAAGGGTGAACACTATCCCATATCACCAGCTCACCGTCTTTCATTGCCATACGGAATTCCGGATGAGCA
TTCATCAGGCGGGCAAGAATGTGAATAAAGG
