>Addgene plasmid #48955 | pCheck2 Dest (R1-R2) #BGV129 | addgene partial sequence | sequence record 75498 | ccdB-fwd 5'-GCATGATGACCACCGATATG-3'
AGTGGCTGATCTCAGCCACCGCGAAAATGACATCAAAAACGCCATTAACCTGATGTTCTGGGGAATATAA
ATGTCAGGCTCCCTTATACACAGCCAGTCTGCAGGTCGACCATAGTGACTGGATATGTTGTGTTTTACAG
TATTATGTAGTCTGTTTTTTATGCAAAATCTAATTTAATATATTGATATTTATATCATTTTACGTTTCTC
GTTCAGCTTTCTTGTACAAAGTGGTGCGGCCGCTGGCCGCAATAAAATATCTTTATTTTCATTACATCTG
TGTGTTGGTTTTTTGTGTGAGGATCTAAATGAGTCTTCGGACCTCGCGGGGGCCGCTTAAGCGGTGGTTA
GGGTTTGTCTGACGCGGGGGGAGGGGGAAGGAACGAAACACTCTCATTCGGAGGCGGCTCGGGGTTTGGT
CTTGGTGGCCACGGGCACGCAGAAGAGCGCCGCGATCCTCTTAAGCACCCCCCCGCCCTCCGTGGAGGCG
GGGGTTTGGTCGGCGGGTGGTAACTGGCGGGCCGCTGACTCGGGCGGGTCGCGCGCCCCAGAGTGTGACC
TTTTCGGTCTGCTCGCAGACCCCCGGGCGGCGCCGCCGCGGCGGCGACGGGCTCGCTGGGTCCTAGGCTC
CATGGGGACCGTATACGTGGACAGGCTCTGGAGCATCCGCACGACTGCGGTGATATTACCGGAGACCTTC
TGCGGGACGAGCCGGGTCACGCGGCTGACGCGGAGCGTCCGTTGGGCGACAAACACCAGGACGGGGCACA
GGTACACTATCTTGTCACCCGGAGGCGCGAGGGACTGCAGGAGCTTCAGGGAGTGGCGCAGCTGCTTCAT
CCCCGTGGCCCGTTGCTCGCGTTTGCTGGCGGTGTCCCCGGAAGAAATATATTTGCATGTCTTTAGTTCT
ATGATGACACAAACCCCGCC
