[The description below was written by a language model from this plasmid's Addgene catalogue record.]
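Description:
pCheck2 Dest (R1-R2) is an empty Gateway destination vector for dual luciferase reporter assays, designed to test how effectively an shRNA knocks down its target. It is built on the pSiP1 backbone, itself a psiCHECK-2-derived plasmid, and was made by blunt-end cloning of an attR1-attR2 destination cassette into the Klenow-blunted NotI site of pSiP1. The plasmid is selected in bacteria with both ampicillin and chloramphenicol. It is propagated in a ccdB-tolerant strain, consistent with a standard Gateway destination cassette carrying a chloramphenicol resistance gene and the ccdB counterselection gene between the attR sites. The record gives no feature table, origin of replication or copy number.

The vector has no insert of its own. A target sequence held in any standard attL1-attL2 entry clone can be moved in by LR recombination, replacing the attR1-attR2 cassette. The record lists SV40 as the promoter. According to the depositor's comments, Renilla luciferase expression reports the RNAi effect, while firefly luciferase carried on the same plasmid provides an internal control for normalization. In psiCHECK-2-type designs, the target sequence is placed in the Renilla transcript, so an effective shRNA lowers the Renilla signal relative to firefly; the record does not spell out the exact position of the cassette relative to the Renilla gene. The plasmid belongs to a modular toolkit for building lentiviral and retroviral expression and knockdown vectors, where it provides a quick way to check candidate shRNAs against a recombined target sequence.
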