Addgene plasmid #48955: pCheck2 Dest (R1-R2) #BGV129
Purpose: (Empty Backbone) Destination dual luciferase reporter plasmid for checking effectiveness of shRNA. Compatible with standard AttL1-AttL2 Gateway Entry vectors.
Depositing lab: David Dankort. Depositing organization: McGill University. Publication: A modular lentiviral and retroviral construction system to rapidly generate vectors for gene expression and gene knockdown in vitro and in vivo. Geiling B, Vandal G, Posner AR, de Bruyns A, Dutchak KL, Garnett S, Dankort D. PLoS One. 2013 Oct 11;8(10):e76279. doi: 10.1371/journal.pone.0076279. PubMed 24146852.
Backbone
  Vector backbone: pSiP1
  Backbone manufacturer: Rajewsky Lab, PMID 18327259
  Modifications to backbone: Created by blunt end cloning of an attR1-attR2 destination cassette (Invitrogen) into the NotI site (blunted using Klenow) of pSiP1.
  Vector type: Luciferase ; Gateway cloning vector
  Promoter: SV40
Growth in bacteria
  Bacterial resistance: Chloramphenicol and Ampicillin, 25 & 100 μg/mL
  Growth temperature: 37°C
  Growth strain: ccdB Survival
  Copy number: Unknown
Gene/Insert
  Cloning method: Gateway Cloning
  Sequencing primers: 5′ na
Terms and licenses: Academic/Nonprofit Terms; Industry Terms: Not Available to Industry
Depositor comments: The presence of firefly luciferase in the psiCHECK-2-derived vectors allows normalization of the Renilla luciferase expression that monitors the RNAi effect.
How to cite: pCheck2 Dest (R1-R2) #BGV129 was a gift from David Dankort (Addgene plasmid # 48955 ; http://n2t.net/addgene:48955 ; RRID:Addgene_48955)
